>Addgene plasmid #34630 | Ai27 | depositor full sequence | sequence record 41505 | Ai27 sequence 18025 bps
CCGCGGCAGGCCCTCCGAGCGTGGTGGAGCCGTTCTGTGAGACAGCCGGGTACGAGTCGTGACGCTGGAA
GGGGCAAGCGGGTGGTGGGCAGGAATGCGGTCCGCCCTGCAGCAACCGGAGGGGGAGGGAGAAGGGAGCG
GAAAAGTCTCCACCGGACGCGGCCATGGCTCGGGGGGGGGGGGGCAGCGGAGGASCGCTTCCGGCCGACG
TCTCGTCGCTGATTGGCTTYTTTTCCTCCCGCCGTGTGTGAAAACACAAATGGCGTGTTTTGGTTGGCGT
AAGGCGCCTGTCAGTTAACGGCAGCCGGAGTGCGCAGCCGCCGGCAGCCTCGCTCTGCCCACTGGGTGGG
GCGGGAGGTAGGTGGGGTGAGGCGAGCTGNACGTGCGGGCGCGGTCGGCCTCTGGCGGGGCGGGGGAGGG
GAGGGAGGGTCAGCGAAAGTAGCTCGCGCGCGAGCGGCCGCCCACCCTCCCCTTCCTCTGGGGGAGTCGT
TTTACCCGCCGCCGGCCGGGCCTCGTCGTCTGATTGGCTCTCGGGGCCCAGAAAACTGGCCCTTGCCATT
GGCTCGTGTTCGTGCAAGTTGAGTCCATCCGCCGGCCAGCGGGGGCGGCGAGGAGGCGCTCCCAGGTTCC
GGCCCTCCCCTCGGCCCCGCGCCGCAGAGTCTGGCCGCGCGCCCCTGCGCAACGTGGCAGGAAGCGCGCG
CTGGGGGCGGGGACGGGCAGTAGGGCTGAGCGGCTGCGGGGCGGGTGCAAGCACGTTTCCGACTTGAGTT
GCCTCAAGAGGGGCGTGCTGAGCCAGACCTCCATCGCGCACTCCGGGGAGTGGAGGGAAGGAGCGAGGGC
TCAGTTGGGCTGTTTTGGAGGCAGGAAGCACTTGCTCTCCCAAAGTCGCTCTGAGTTGTTATCAGTAAGG
GAGCTGCAGTGGAGTAGGCGGGGAGAAGGCCGCACCCTTCTCCGGAGGGGGGAGGGGAGTGTTGCAATAC
CTTTCTGGGAGTTCTCTGCTGCCTCCTGGCTTCTGAGGACCGCCCTGGGCCTGGGAGAATCCCTTGCCCC
CTCTTCCCCTCGTGATCTGCAACTCCAGTCTTTCTAGTTAATTAACCGTTTAAACAATTCTGCAGGAATC
TAGTTATTAATAGTAATCAATTACGGGGTCATTAGTTCATAGCCCATATATGGAGTTCCGCGTTACATAA
CTTACGGTAAATGGCCCGCCTGGCTGACCGCCCAACGACCCCCGCCCATTGACGTCAATAATGACGTATG
TTCCCATAGTAACGCCAATAGGGACTTTCCATTGACGTCAATGGGTGGAGTATTTACGGTAAACTGCCCA
CTTGGCAGTACATCAAGTGTATCATATGCCAAGTACGCCCCCTATTGACGTCAATGACGGTAAATGGCCC
GCCTGGCATTATGCCCAGTACATGACCTTATGGGACTTTCCTACTTGGCAGTACATCTACGTATTAGTCA
TCGCTATTACCATGGTCGAGGTGAGCCCCACGTTCTGCTTCACTCTCCCCATCTCCCCCCCCTCCCCACC
CCCAATTTTGTATTTATTTATTTTTTAATTATTTTGTGCAGCGATGGGGGCGGGGGGGGGGGGGGGGCGC
GCGCCAGGCGGGGCGGGGCGGGGCGAGGGGCGGGGCGGGGCGAGGCGGAGAGGTGCGGCGGCAGCCAATC
AGAGCGGCGCGCTCCGAAAGTTTCCTTTTATGGCGAGGCGGCGGCGGCGGCGGCCCTATAAAAAGCGAAG
CGCGCGGCGGGCGGGGAGTCGCTGCGACGCTGCCTTCGCCCCGTGCCCCGCTCCGCCGCCGCCTCGCGCC
GCCCGCCCCGGCTCTGACTGACCGCGTTACTCCCACAGGTGAGCGGGCGGGACGGCCCTTCTCCTCCGGG
CTGTAATTAGCGCTTGGTTTAATGACGGCTTGTTTCTTTTCTGTGGCTGCGTGAAAGCCTTGAGGGGCTC
CGGGAGGGCCCTTTGTGCGGGGGGAGCGGCTCGGGGGGTGCGTGCGTGTGTGTGTGCGTGGGGAGCGCCG
CGTGCGGCTCCGCGCTGCCCGGCGGCTGTGAGCGCTGCGGGCGCGGCGCGGGGCTTTGTGCGCTCCGCAG
TGTGCGCGAGGGGAGCGCGGCCGGGGGCGGTGCCCCGCGGTGCGGGGGGGGCTGCGAGGGGAACAAAGGC
TGCGTGCGGGGTGTGTGCGTGGGGGGGTGAGCAGGGGGTGTGGGCGCGTCGGTCGGGCTGCAACCCCCCC
TGCACCCCCCTCCCCGAGTTGCTGAGCACGGCCCGGCTTCGGGTGCGGGGCTCCGTACGGGGCGTGGCGC
GGGGCTCGCCGTGCCGGGCGGGGGGTGGCGGCAGGTGGGGGTGCCGGGCGGGGCGGGGCCGCCTCGGGCC
GGGGAGGGCTCGGGGGAGGGGCGCGGCGGCCCCCGGAGCGCCGGCGGCTGTCGAGGCGCGGCGAGCCGCA
GCCATTGCCTTTTATGGTAATCGTGCGAGAGGGCGCAGGGACTTCCTTTGTCCCAAATCTGTGCGGAGCC
GAAATCTGGGAGGCGCCGCCGCACCCCCTCTAGCGGGCGCGGGGCGAAGCGGTGCGGCGCCGGCAGGAAG
GAAATGGGCGGGGAGGGCCTTCGTGCGTCGCCGCGCCGCCGTCCCCTTCTCCCTCTCCAGCCTCGGGGCT
GTCCGCGGGGGGACGGCTGCCTTCGGGGGGGACGGGGCAGGGCGGGGTTCGGCTTCTGGCGTGTGACCGG
CGGCTCTAGAGCCTCTGCTAACCATGTTCATGCCTTCTTCTTTTTCCTACAGCTCCTGGGCAACGTGCTG
GTTATTGTGCTGTCTCATCATTTTGGCAAAGAATTGATTTGATACCGCGGGCCCTAAGAAGTTCCTATTC
TCTAGAAAGTATAGGAACTTCGTCGACATTTAAATCATTTAAATATAACTTCGTATAATGTATGCTATAC
GAAGTTATTCGCGATGAATAAATGAAAGCTTGCAGATCTGCGACTCTAGAGGATCTGCGACTCTAGAGGA
TCATAATCAGCCNTACCACATTTTGTAGAGGTTTTACTNGCTTTAAAAAACCTCCCACACCTCCCCCTGA
ACCTGAAACATAAAATGAATGCAATTGTTGTTGTTAACTTGTTTATTGCAGCTTATAATGGTTACAAATA
AAGCAATAGCATCACAAATTTCACAAATAAAGCATTTTTTTCACTGCATTCTAGTTGTGGTTTGTCCAAA
CTCATCAATGTATCTTATCATGTCTGGATCTGCGACTCTAGAGGATCATAATCAGCCATACCACATTTGT
AGAGGTTTTACTTGCTTTAAAAAACCTCCCACACCTCCCCCTGAACCTGAAACATAAAATGAATGCAATT
GTTGTTGTTAACTTGTTTATTGCAGCTTATAATGGTTACAAATAAAGCAATAGCATCACAAATTTCACAA
ATAAAGCATTTTTTTCACTGCATTCTAGTTGTGGTTTGTCCAAACTCATCAATGTATCTTATCATGTCTG
GATCTGCGACTCTAGAGGATCATAATCAGCCATACCACATTTGTAGAGGTTTTACTTGCTTTAAAAAACC
TCCCACACCTCCCCCTGAACCTGAAACATAAAATGAATGCAATTGTTGTTGTTAACTTGTTTATTGCAGC
TTATAATGGTTACAAATAAAGCAATAGCATCACAAATTTCACAAATAAAGCATTTTTTTCACTGCATTCT
AGTTGTGGTTTGTCCAAACTCATCAATGTATCTTATCATGTCTGGATCCCCATCAAGCTGATCCGGAACC
CTTAATATAACTTCGTATAATGTATGCTATACGAAGTTATTAGGTCCCTCGACCTGCAGCCCAAGCTAGA
TCGAATTCGGCCGGCCCCTTCACGTGTTGCACTTAACGCGTAAGCGGTACTAGTCCAGGCTAGCTTATCC
CTGGATTGTTTAATTCGATCTAGCGCCACCATGGACTATGGCGGCGCTTTGTCTGCCGTCGGACGCGAAC
TTTTGTTCGTTACTAATCCTGTGGTGGTGAACGGGTCCGTCCTGGTCCCTGAGGATCAATGTTACTGTGC
CGGATGGATTGAATCTCGCGGCACGAACGGCGCTCAGACCGCGTCAAATGTCCTGCAGTGGCTTGCAGCA
GGATTCAGCATTTTGCTGCTGATGTTCTATGCCTACCAAACCTGGAAATCTACATGCGGCTGGGAGGAGA
TCTATGTGTGCGCCATTGAAATGGTTAAGGTGATTCTCGAGTTCTTTTTTGAGTTTAAGAATCCCTCTAT
GCTCTACCTTGCCACAGGACACCGGGTGCAGTGGCTGCGCTATGCAGAGTGGCTGCTCACTTGTCCTGTC
ATCCTTATCCGCCTGAGCAACCTCACCGGCCTGAGCAACGACTACAGCAGGAGAACCATGGGACTCCTTG
TCTCAGACATCGGGACTATCGTGTGGGGGGCTACCAGCGCCATGGCAACCGGCTATGTTAAAGTCATCTT
CTTTTGTCTTGGATTGTGCTATGGCGCGAACACATTTTTTCACGCCGCCAAAGCATATATCGAGGGTTAT
CATACTGTGCCAAAGGGTCGGTGCCGCCAGGTCGTGACCGGCATGGCATGGCTGTTTTTCGTGAGCTGGG
GTATGTTCCCAATTCTCTTCATTTTGGGGCCCGAAGGTTTTGGCGTCCTGAGCGTCTATGGCTCCACCGT
AGGTCACACGATTATTGATCTGATGAGTAAAAATTGTTGGGGGTTGTTGGGACACTACCTGCGCGTCCTG
ATCCACGAGCACATATTGATTCACGGAGATATCCGCAAAACCACCAAACTGAACATCGGCGGAACGGAGA
TCGAGGTCGAGACTCTCGTCGAAGACGAAGCCGAGGCCGGAGCCGTGCCAGCCGCGGCCGTGAGCAAGGG
CGAGGAGGTCATCAAAGAGTTCATGCGCTTCAAGGTGCGCATGGAGGGCTCCATGAACGGCCACGAGTTC
GAGATCGAGGGCGAGGGCGAGGGCCGCCCCTACGAGGGCACCCAGACCGCCAAGCTGAAGGTGACCAAGG
GCGGCCCCCTGCCCTTCGCCTGGGACATCCTGTCCCCCCAGTTCATGTACGGCTCCAAGGCGTACGTGAA
GCACCCCGCCGACATCCCCGATTACAAGAAGCTGTCCTTCCCCGAGGGCTTCAAGTGGGAGCGCGTGATG
AACTTCGAGGACGGCGGTCTGGTGACCGTGACCCAGGACTCCTCCCTGCAGGACGGCACGCTGATCTACA
AGGTGAAGATGCGCGGCACCAACTTCCCCCCCGACGGCCCCGTAATGCAGAAGAAGACCATGGGCTGGGA
GGCCTCCACCGAGCGCCTGTACCCCCGCGACGGCGTGCTGAAGGGCGAGATCCACCAGGCCCTGAAGCTG
AAGGACGGCGGCCACTACCTGGTGGAGTTCAAGACCATCTACATGGCCAAGAAGCCCGTGCAACTGCCCG
GCTACTACTACGTGGACACCAAGCTGGACATCACCTCCCACAACGAGGACTACACCATCGTGGAACAGTA
CGAGCGCTCCGAGGGCCGCCACCACCTGTTCCTGGGGCATGGCACCGGCAGCACCGGCAGCGGCAGCTCC
GGCACCGCCTCCTCCGAGGACAACAACATGGCCGTCATCAAAGAGTTCATGCGCTTCAAGGTGCGCATGG
AGGGCTCCATGAACGGCCACGAGTTCGAGATCGAGGGCGAGGGCGAGGGCCGCCCCTACGAGGGCACCCA
GACCGCCAAGCTGAAGGTGACCAAGGGCGGCCCCCTGCCCTTCGCCTGGGACATCCTGTCCCCCCAGTTC
ATGTACGGCTCCAAGGCGTACGTGAAGCACCCCGCCGACATCCCCGATTACAAGAAGCTGTCCTTCCCCG
AGGGCTTCAAGTGGGAGCGCGTGATGAACTTCGAGGACGGCGGTCTGGTGACCGTGACCCAGGACTCCTC
CCTGCAGGACGGCACGCTGATCTACAAGGTGAAGATGCGCGGCACCAACTTCCCCCCCGACGGCCCCGTA
ATGCAGAAGAAGACCATGGGCTGGGAGGCCTCCACCGAGCGCCTGTACCCCCGCGACGGCGTGCTGAAGG
GCGAGATCCACCAGGCCCTGAAGCTGAAGGACGGCGGCCACTACCTGGTGGAGTTCAAGACCATCTACAT
GGCCAAGAAGCCCGTGCAACTGCCCGGCTACTACTACGTGGACACCAAGCTGGACATCACCTCCCACAAC
GAGGACTACACCATCGTGGAACAGTACGAGCGCTCCGAGGGCCGCCACCACCTGTTCCTGTACGGCATGG
ACGAGCTGTACAAGTAAGATCAAGCTTGCAAAGCGGTTCAATTTGCGGCCGCCTTTAAATAGGCCGGCCC
TTTCTGCAGCTTCCACTAAATTGTCGACTTTCGAAATTTAGAAACTTAATTTTGGCTATCGATTAAAACG
CGTACAAGGCCGGCCCTGCAGGAATTCGATATCAAGCTTATCGATAATCAACCTCTGGATTACAAAATTT
GTGAAAGATTGACTGGTATTCTTAACTATGTTGCTCCTTTTACGCTATGTGGATACGCTGCTTTAATGCC
TTTGTATCATGCTATTGCTTCCCGTATGGCTTTCATTTTCTCCTCCTTGTATAAATCCTGGTTGCTGTCT
CTTTATGAGGAGTTGTGGCCCGTTGTCAGGCAACGTGGCGTGGTGTGCACTGTGTTTGCTGACGCAACCC
CCACTGGTTGGGGCATTGCCACCACCTGTCAGCTCCTTTCCGGGACTTTCGCTTTCCCCCTCCCTATTGC
CACGGCGGAACTCATCGCCGCCTGCCTTGCCCGCTGCTGGACAGGGGCTCGGCTGTTGGGCACTGACAAT
TCCGTGGTGTTGTCGGGGAAATCATCGTCCTTTCCTTGGCTGCTCGCCTGTGTTGCCACCTGGATTCTGC
GCGGGACGTCCTTCTGCTACGTCCCTTCGGCCCTCAATCCAGCGGACCTTCCTTCCCGCGGCCTGCTGCC
GGCTCTGCGGCCTCTTCCGCGTCTTCGCCTTCGCCCTCAGACGAGTCGGATCTCCCTTTGGGCCGCCTCC
CCGCATCGATACCGTCGACCTCGACTGTGCCTTCTAGTTGCCAGCCATCTGTTGTTTGCCCCTCCCCCGT
GCCTTCCTTGACCCTGGAAGGTGCCACTCCCACTGTCCTTTCCTAATAAAATGAGGAAATTGCATCGCAT
TGTCTGAGTAGGTGTCATTCTATTCTGGGGGGTGGGGTGGGGCAGGACAGCAAGGGGGAGGATTGGGAAG
ACAATAGCAGGCATGCTGGGGAACTAGTGGTGCCAGGGCGTGCCCTTGGGCTCCCCGGGCGCGGCGGCCG
CATCGAATTCTACCGGGTAGGGGAGGCGCTTTTCCCAAGGCAGTCTGGAGCATGCGCTTTAGCAGCCCCG
CTGGGCACTTGGCGCTACACAAGTGGCCTCTGGCCTCGCACACATTCCACATCCACCGGTAGGCGCCAAC
CGGCTCCGTTCTTTGGTGGCCCCTTCGCGCCACCTTCTACTCCTCCCCTAGTCAGGAAGTTCCCCCCCGC
CCCGCAGCTCGCGTCGTGCAGGACGTGACAAATGGAAGTAGCACGTCTCACTAGTCTCGTGCAGATGGAC
AGCACCGCTGAGCAATGGAAGCGGGTAGGCCTTTGGGGCAGCGGCCAATAGCAGCTTTGCTCCTTCGCTT
TCTGGGCTCAGAGGCTGGGAAGGGGTGGGTCCGGGGGCGGGCTCAGGGGCGGGCTCAGGGGCGGGGCGGG
CGCCCGAAGGTCCTCCGGAGGCCCGGCATTCTGCACGCTTCAAAAGCGCACGTCTGCCGCGCTGTTCTCC
TCTTCCTCATCTCCGGGCCTTTCGACCTGCAATCGCCGCTAGCGAAGTTCCTATTCTCTAGAAAGTATAG
GAACTTCGCCACCATGGGATCGGCCATTGAACAAGATGGATTGCACGCAGGTTCTCCGGCCGCTTGGGTG
GAGAGGCTATTCGGCTATGACTGGGCACAACAGACAATCGGCTGCTCTGATGCCGCCGTGTTCCGGCTGT
CAGCGCAGGGGCGCCCGGTTCTTTTTGTCAAGACCGACCTGTCCGGTGCCCTGAATGAACTGCAGGACGA
GGCAGCGCGGCTATCGTGGCTGGCCACGACGGGCGTTCCTTGCGCAGCTGTGCTCGACGTTGTCACTGAA
GCGGGAAGGGACTGGCTGCTATTGGGCGAAGTGCCGGGGCAGGATCTCCTGTCATCTCACCTTGCTCCTG
CCGAGAAAGTATCCATCATGGCTGATGCAATGCGGCGGCTGCATACGCTTGATCCGGCTACCTGCCCATT
CGACCACCAAGCGAAACATCGCATCGAGCGAGCACGTACTCGGATGGAAGCCGGTCTTGTCGATCAGGAT
GATCTGGACGAAGAGCATCAGGGGCTCGCGCCAGCCGAACTGTTCGCCAGGCTCAAGGCGCGCATGCCCG
ACGGCGATGATCTCGTCGTGACCCATGGCGATGCCTGCTTGCCGAATATCATGGTGGAAAATGGCCGCTT
TTCTGGATTCATCGACTGTGGCCGGCTGGGTGTGGCGGACCGCTATCAGGACATAGCGTTGGCTACCCGT
GATATTGCTGAAGAGCTTGGCGGCGAATGGGCTGACCGCTTCCTCGTGCTTTACGGTATCGCCGCTCCCG
ATTCGCAGCGCATCGCCTTCTATCGCCTTCTTGACGAGTTCTTCTGAGGGGATCCGCTGTAAGTCTGCAG
AAATTGATGATCTATTAAACAATAAAGATGTCCACTAAAATGGAAGTTTTTCCTGTCATACTTTGTTAAG
AAGGGTGAGAACAGAGTACCTACATTTTGAATGGAAGGATTGGAGCTACGGGGGTGGGGGTGGGGTGGGA
TTAGATAAATGCCTGCTCTTTACTGAAGGCTCTTTACTATTGCTTTATGATAATGTTTCATAGTTGGATA
TCATAATTTAAACAAGCAAAACCAAATTAAGGGCCAGCTCATTCCTCCCACTCATGATCTATAGATCTAT
AGATCTCTCGTGGGATCATTGTTTTTCTCTTGATTCCCACTTTGTGGTTCTAAGTACTGTGGTTTCCAAA
TGTGTCAGTTTCATAGCCTGAAGAACGAGATCAGCAGCCTCTGTTCCACATACACTTCATTCTCAGTATT
GTTTTGCCAAGTTCTAATTCCATCAGAAAGCTTGCAGAAGATCTCCCCAACTGGGGTAACCTTTGAGTTC
TCTCAGTTGGGGGGGCGCGCCCTAGAAGATGGGCGGGAGTCTTCTGGGCAGGCTTAAAGGCTAACCTGGT
GTGTGGGCGTTGTCCTGCAGGGGAATTGAACAGGTGTAAAATTGGAGGGACAAGACTTCCCACAGATTTT
CGGTTTTGTCGGGAAGTTTTTTAATAGGGGCAAATAGGAAAATGGAGGATAGGAGTCATCTGGGGTTTAT
GCAGCAAAACTACAGGTATATTGCTTGTATCCGCCTCGGAGATTTCCATGAGGAGATAAAGACATGTCAC
CCGAGTTTATACTCTCCTGCTTAGATCCTACTACAGTATGAAATACAGTGTYGCGAGGTAGACTATGTAA
GCAGATTTAATCATTTTAAAGAGCCCAGTACTTCATATCCATTTCTCCCGCTCCTTCTGCAGCCTTATCA
AAAGGTATTTAGAACACTCATTTTAGCCCCATTTTCATTTATTATACTGGCTTATCCAACCCCTAGACAG
AGCATTGGCATTTTCCCTTTCCTGATCTTAGAAGTCTGATGACTCATGAAACCAGACAGATTAGTTACAT
ACACCACAAATCGAGGCTGTAGCTGGGGCCTCAACACTGCAGTTCTTTTATAACTCCTTAGTACACTTTT
TGTTGATCCTTTGCCTTGATCCTTAATTTTCAGTGTCTATCACCTCTCCCGTCAGGTGGTGTTCCACATT
TGGGCCTATTCTCAGTCCAGGGAGTTTTACAACAATAGATGTATTGAGAATCCAACCTAAAGCTTAACTT
TCCACTCCCATGAATGCCTCTCTCCTTTTTCTCCATTATAACTGAGCTATWACCATTAATGGTTTCAGGT
GGATGTCTCCTCCCCCAATATACCTGATGTATCTACATATTGCCAGGCTGATATTTTAAGACATWAAAGG
TATATTTCATTATTGAGCCACATGGTATTGATTACTGCTACTAAAATTTTGTCATTGTACACATCTGTAA
AAGGTGGTTCCTTTTGGAATGCAAAGTTCAGGTGTTTGTTGTCTTTCCTGACCTAAGGTCTTGTGAGCTT
GTATTTTTTCTATTTAAGCAGTGCTTTCTCTTGGACTGGCTTGACTCATGGCATTCTACACGTTATTGCT
GGTCTAAATGTGATTTTGCCAAGCTTCTTCAGGACCTATAATTTTGCTTGACTTGTAGCCAAACACAAGT
AAAATGATTAAGCAACAAATGTATTTGTGAAGCTTGGTTTTTAGGTTGTTGTGTTGTGTGTGCTTGTGCT
CTATAATAATACTATCCAGGGGCTGGAGAGGTGGCTCGGAGTTCAAGAGCACAGACTGCTCTTCCAGAAG
TCCTGAGTTCAATTCCCAGCAACCACATGGTGGCTCACAACCATCTGTAATGGGATCTGATGCCCTCTTC
TGGTGTGTCTGAAGACCACAAGTGTATTCACATTAAATAAATAATCCTCCTTCTTCTTCTTTTTTTTTTT
TTAAAGAGAATWCTGTCTCCAGTAGAATTACTGAAGTAATGAAATACTTTGTGTTTGTTCCAATATGGWA
GCCAATAATCAAATACTCTTWAGCACTGGAAATGTACCAAGGAACTATTTTATTTAAGTGWACTGTGGAC
AGAGGAGCCATAACTGCAGACTTGTGGGATACAGAAGACCAATGCAGACTTAATGTCTTTTCTCTTACAC
TAAGCAATAAAGAAATAAAAATTGAACTTCTAGTATCCTATTTGTTAAACTGCTAGCTTTACTAACTTTT
GTGCTTCATCTATACAAAGCTGAAAGCTAAGTCTGCAGCCATTACTAAACATGAAAGCAAGTAATGATAA
TTTTGGATTTCAAAAATGTAGGGCCAGAGTTTAGCCAGCCAGTGGTGGTGCTTGCCTTTATGCCTTAATC
CCAGCACTCTGGAGGCAGAGACAGGCAGATCTCTGAGTTTGAGCCCAGCCTGGTCTACACATCAAGTTCT
ATCTAGGATAGCCAGGAATACACACAGAAACCCTGTTGGGGAGGGGGGCTCTGAGATTTCATAAAATTAT
AATTGAAGCATTCCCTAATGAGCCACTATGGATGTGGCTAAATCCGTCTACCTTTCTGATGAGATTTGGG
TATTATTTTTTCTGTCTCTGCTGTTGGTTGGGTCTTTTGACACTGTGGGCTTTCTTAAAGCCTCCTTCCC
TGCCATGTGGTCTCTTGTTTGCTACTAACTTCCCATGGCTTAAATGGCATGGCTTTTTGCCTTCTAAGGG
CAGCTGCTGAGWTTTGCAGCCTGATTTCCAGGGTGGGGTTGGGAAATCTTTCAAACACTAAAATTGTCCT
TTAATTTTTTTTTAAAAAATGGGTTATATAATAAACCTCATAAAATAGTTATGAGGAGTGAGGTGGACTA
ATATTAATGAGTCCCTCCCCTATAAAAGAGCTATTAAGGCTTTTTGTCTTATACTAACTTTTTTTTTAAA
TGTGGTATCTTTAGAACCAAGGGTCTTAGAGTTTTAGTATACAGAAACTGTTGCATCGCTTAATCAGATT
TTCTAGTTTCAAATCCAGAGAATCCAAATTCTTCACAGCCAAAGTCAAATTAAGAATTTCTGACTTTAAT
GTTATTTGCTACTGTGAATATAAAATGATAGCTTTTCCTGAGGCAGGGTCTCACTATGTATCTCTGCCTG
ATCTGCAACAAGATATGTAGACTAAAGTTCTGCCTGCTTTTGTCTCCTGAATACTAAGGTTAAAATGTAG
TAATACTTTTGGAACTTGCAGGTCAGATTCTTTTATAGGGGACACACTAAGGGAGCTTGGGTGATAGTTG
GTAAATGTGTTTAAGTGATGAAAACTTGAATTATTATCACCGCAACCTACTTTTTAAAAAAAAAAGCCAG
GCCTGTTAGAGCATGCTAAGGGATCCCTAGGACTTGCTGAGCACACAAGAGTAGTACTTGGCAGGCTCCT
GGTGAGAGCATATTTCAAAAAACAAGGCAGACAACCAAGAAACTACAGTAAGGTTACCTGTCTTTAACCA
TCTGCATATACACAGGGATATTAAAATATTCCAAATAATATTTCATTCAAGTTTTCCCCCATCAAATTGG
GACATGGATTTCTCCGGTGAATAGGCAGAGTTGGAAACTAAACAAATGTTGGTTTTGTGATTTGTGAAAT
TGTTTTCAAGTGATAGTTAAAGCCCATGAGATACAGAACAAAGCTGCTATTTCGAGGTCTCTTGGTTATA
CTCAGAAGCACTTCTTTGGGTTTCCCTGCACTATCCTGATCATGTGCTAGGCCTWCCTTAGGCTGATTGT
TGTTCAAATAACTTAAGTTTCCTGTCAGGTGATGTCATATGATTTCATATATCAAGGCAAAACATGTTAT
ATATGTTAAACATTTGKACTTAATGTGAAAGTTAGGTCTTTGTGGGTTTTGATTTTAATTTCAAAACCTG
AGCTAAATAAGTCATTTTACATGTCTTACATTTGGTGAATTGTATATTGTGGTTTGCAGGCAAGACTCTC
TGACCTAGTAACCCTCCTATAGAGCACTTTGCTGGGTCACAAGTCTAGGAGTCAAGCATTTCACCTTGAA
GTTGAGACGTTTTGTTAGTGTATACTAGTTATATGTTGGAGGACATGTTTATCCAGAAGATATTCAGGAC
TATTTTTGACTGGGCTAAGGAATTGATTCTGATTAGCACTGTTAGTGAGCATTGAGTGGCCTTTAGGCTT
GAATTGGAGTCACTTGTATATCTCAAATAATGCTGGCCTTTTTTWAAAAGCCCTTGTTCTTTATCACCCT
GTTTTCTACATAATTTTTGTTCAAAGAAATACTTGTTTGGATCTCCTTTTGACAACAATAGCATGTTTTC
AAGCCATATTTTTTTTCCTTTTTTTTTTTTTTTTTGGTTTTTCGAGACAGGGTTTCTCTGTATAGCCCTG
GCTGTCCTGGAACTCACTTTGTAGACCAGGCTGGCCTCGAACTCAGAAATCCGCCTGCCTCTGCCTCCTG
AGTGCCGGGATTAAAGGCGTGCACCACCACGCCTGGCTAAGTTGGATATTTTGTATATAACTATAACCAA
TACTAACTCCACTGGGTGGATTTTTAATTCAGTCAGTAGTCTTAAGTGGTCTTTATTGGCCCTTATTAAA
ATCTACTGTTCACTCTAACAGAGGCTGTTGGACTAGTGGSACTAAGCAACTTCCTACGGATATACTAGCA
GATAAGGGTCAGGGATAGAAACTAGTCTAGCGTTTTGTATACCTACCAGCTTATACTACCTTGTTCTGAT
AGAAATATTTAGGACATCTAGCTTATCGATCCGTCGACGGTATCGATAAGCTTGATATCGAATTCTACCG
GGTAGGGGAGGCGCTTTTCCAAGGCAGTCTGAGCATGCGCTTAGCAGCCCCGCTGGCACTTGGCGCTACA
CAAGTGGCCTYTGGCCTCGCACACATTCCACATCCACCGGTAGGCGCCAACCGGCTCCGTTCTTTGGTGG
CCCCTTCGCGCCACCTTCTWCTCCTCCCCTAGTCAGGAAGTTCCCCCCCGCCCCGCAGCTCGCGTCGTSA
GGACGTGACAAATGGAAGTAGCACGTCTCACTAGTCTCGTCAGATGGACAGCACCGCTGAGCAATGGAAG
CGGGTAGGCCTTTGGGGCAGCGGCCAATAGCAGCTTTGCTCCTTCGCTTTCTGGGCTCAGAGGCTGGGAA
GGGGTGGGTCCGGGGGCGGGCTCAGGGGCGGGCTCAGGGGCGGGGCGGGCGCCCGAAGGTCCTCCGGAGG
CCCGGCATTCTGCACGCTTCAAAAGCGCACGTCTGCCGCGCTGTTCTCCTCTTCCTCATCTCCGGGCCTT
TCGACCTGCAGGTCCTCGCCATGGATCCTGATGATGTTGTTATTCTTCTAATCTTTTGTATGGAAAACTT
TTCTTCGTACCACGGGACTAAACCTGGTTATGTAGATTCCATTCAAAAAGGTATACAAAAGCCAAAATCT
GGTACACAAGGAAATTATGACGATGATTGGAAAGGGTTTTATAGTACCGACAATAAATACGACGCTGCGG
GATACTCTGTAGATAATGAAAACCCGCTCTCTGGAAAAGCTGGAGGCGTGGTCAAAGTGACGTATCCAGG
ACTGACGAAGGTTCTCGCACTAAAAGTGGATAATGCCGAAACTATTAAGAAAGAGTTAGGTTTAAGTCTC
ACTGAACCGTTGATGGAGCAAGTCGGAACGGAAGAGTTTATCAAAAGGTTCGGTGATGGTGCTTCGCGTG
TAGTGCTCAGCCTTCCCTTCGCTGAGGGGAGTTCTAGCGTTGAATATATTAATAACTGGGAACAGGCGAA
AGCGTTAAGCGTAGAACTTGAGATTAATTTTGAAACCCGTGGAAAACGTGGCCAAGATGCGATGTATGAG
TATATGGCTCAAGCCTGTGCAGGAAATCGTGTCAGGCGATCTCTTTGTGAAGGAACCTTACTTCTGTGGT
GTGACATAATTGGACAAACTACCTACAGAGATTTAAAGCTCTAAGGTAAATATAAAATTTTTAAGTGTAT
AATGTGTTAAACTACTGATTCTAATTGTTTGTGTATTTTAGATTCCAACCTATGGAACTGATGAATGGGA
GCAGTGGTGGAATGCAGATCCTAGAGCTCGCTGATCAGCCTCGACTGTGCCTTCTAGTTGCCAGCCATCT
GTTGTTTGCCCCTCCCCCGTGCCTTCCTTGACCCTGGAAGGTGCCACTCCCACTGTCCTTTCCTAATAAA
ATGAGGAAATTGCATCGCATTGTCTGAGTAGGTGTCATTCTATTCTGGGGGGTGGGGTGGGGCAGGACAG
CAAGGGGGAGGATTGGGAAGACAATAGCAGGCATGCTGGGGATGCGGTGGGCTCTATGGCTTCTGAGGCG
GAAAGAACCAGCTGGGGCTCGACCTCGAGGGGGGGCCCGGTACCCAGCTTTTGTTCCCTTTAGTGAGGGT
TAATTGCGCGCTTGGCGTAATCATGGTCATAGCTGTTTCCTGTGTGAAATTGTTATCCGCTCACAATTCC
ACACAACATACGAGCCGGAAGCATAAAGTGTAAAGCCTGGGGTGCCTAATGAGTGAGCTAACTCACATTA
ATTGCGTTGCGCTCACTGCCCGCTTTCCAGTCGGGAAACCTGTCGTGCCAGCTGCATTAATGAATCGGCC
AACGCGCGGGGAGAGGCGGTTTGCGTATTGGGCGCTCTTCCGCTTCCTCGCTCACTGACTCGCTGCGCTC
GGTCGTTCGGCTGCGGCGAGCGGTATCAGCTCACTCAAAGGCGGTAATACGGTTATCCACAGAATCAGGG
GATAACGCAGGAAAGAACATGTGAGCAAAAGGCCAGCAAAAGGCCAGGAACCGTAAAAAGGCCGCGTTGC
TGGCGTTTTTCCATAGGCTCCGCCCCCCTGACGAGCATCACAAAAATCGACGCTCAAGTCAGAGGTGGCG
AAACCCGACAGGACTATAAAGATACCAGGCGTTTCCCCCTGGAAGCTCCCTCGTGCGCTCTCCTGTTCCG
ACCCTGCCGCTTACCGGATACCTGTCCGCCTTTCTCCCTTCGGGAAGCGTGGCGCTTTCTCATAGCTCAC
GCTGTAGGTATCTCAGTTCGGTGTAGGTCGTTCGCTCCAAGCTGGGCTGTGTGCACGAACCCCCCGTTCA
GCCCGACCGCTGCGCCTTATCCGGTAACTATCGTCTTGAGTCCAACCCGGTAAGACACGACTTATCGCCA
CTGGCAGCAGCCACTGGTAACAGGATTAGCAGAGCGAGGTATGTAGGCGGTGCTACAGAGTTCTTGAAGT
GGTGGCCTAACTACGGCTACACTAGAAGGACAGTATTTGGTATCTGCGCTCTGCTGAAGCCAGTTACCTT
CGGAAAAAGAGTTGGTAGCTCTTGATCCGGCAAACAAACCACCGCTGGTAGCGGTGGTTTTTTTGTTTGC
AAGCAGCAGATTACGCGCAGAAAAAAAGGATCTCAAGAAGATCCTTTGATCTTTTCTACGGGGTCTGACG
CTCAGTGGAACGAAAACTCACGTTAAGGGATTTTGGTCATGAGATTATCAAAAAGGATCTTCACCTAGAT
CCTTTTAAATTAAAAATGAAGTTTTAAATCAATCTAAAGTATATATGAGTAAACTTGGTCTGACAGTTAC
CAATGCTTAATCAGTGAGGCACCTATCTCAGCGATCTGTCTATTTCGTTCATCCATAGTTGCCTGACTCC
CCGTCGTGTAGATAACTACGATACGGGAGGGCTTACCATCTGGCCCCAGTGCTGCAATGATACCGCGAGA
CCCACGCTCACCGGCTCCAGATTTATCAGCAATAAACCAGCCAGCCGGAAGGGCCGAGCGCAGAAGTGGT
CCTGCAACTTTATCCGCCTCCATCCAGTCTATTAATTGTTGCCGGGAAGCTAGAGTAAGTAGTTCGCCAG
TTAATAGTTTGCGCAACGTTGTTGCCATTGCTACAGGCATCGTGGTGTCACGCTCGTCGTTTGGTATGGC
TTCATTCAGCTCCGGTTCCCAACGATCAAGGCGAGTTACATGATCCCCCATGTTGTGCAAAAAAGCGGTT
AGCTCCTTCGGTCCTCCGATCGTTGTCAGAAGTAAGTTGGCCGCAGTGTTATCACTCATGGTTATGGCAG
CACTGCATAATTCTCTTACTGTCATGCCATCCGTAAGATGCTTTTCTGTGACTGGTGAGTACTCAACCAA
GTCATTCTGAGAATAGTGTATGCGGCGACCGAGTTGCTCTTGCCCGGCGTCAATACGGGATAATACCGCG
CCACATAGCAGAACTTTAAAAGTGCTCATCATTGGAAAACGTTCTTCGGGGCGAAAACTCTCAAGGATCT
TACCGCTGTTGAGATCCAGTTCGATGTAACCCACTCGTGCACCCAACTGATCTTCAGCATCTTTTACTTT
CACCAGCGTTTCTGGGTGAGCAAAAACAGGAAGGCAAAATGCCGCAAAAAAGGGAATAAGGGCGACACGG
AAATGTTGAATACTCATACTCTTCCTTTTTCAATATTATTGAAGCATTTATCAGGGTTATTGTCTCATGA
GCGGATACATATTTGAATGTATTTAGAAAAATAAACAAATAGGGGTTCCGCGCACATTTCCCCGAAAAGT
GCCACCTAAATTGTAAGCGTTAATATTTTGTTAAAATTCGCGTTAAATTTTTGTTAAATCAGCTCATTTT
TTAACCAATAGGCCGAAATCGGCAAAATCCCTTATAAATCAAAAGAATAGACCGAGATAGGGT
[37 nt withheld, positions 17494-17530]
AAAGAACGTGGACTCCAACGTCAAAGG
[49 nt withheld, positions 17558-17606]
T
[91 nt withheld, positions 17608-17698]
G
[124 nt withheld, positions 17700-17823]
CCCATTCGCCATTCAGGCTGCGCAACTGTTGGGAAGGGCGATCGGTGCGGGCCTCTTCGCTATTACGCCA
GCTGGCGAAAGGGGGATGTGCTGCAAGGCGATTAAGTTGGGTAACGCCAGGGTTTTCCCAGTCACGACGT
TGTAAAACGACGGCCAGTGAGCGCGCGTAATACGACTCACTATAGGGCGAATTGGAGCTCCA
Features (pLannotate 1.2.2; 45 found; start..end, strand, type, name):
      3..1087    +  misc_feature   Rosa26 left arm: left homology arm from intron 1 of the mouse Rosa26 gene (Soriano, 1999)
   1181..1484    +  enhancer       CMV enhancer: human cytomegalovirus immediate early enhancer
   1486..1763    +  promoter       chicken β-actin promoter: No description available
   1765..2782    +  intron         chimeric intron: chimera between introns from chicken β-actin and rabbit β-globin
   2858..2891    +  protein_bind   FRT (minimal): supports FLP-mediated excision but not integration (Turan and Bode, 2011) FLP recombinase from the Saccharomyces cerevisiae 2μ plasmid
   2915..2948    -  protein_bind   loxP: Cre-mediated recombination occurs in the 8-bp core sequence (GCATACAT). Cre recombinase
   3009..3093    +  CDS            large T antigen (fragment): large T antigen from SV40 (simian virus 40)
   3116..3250    +  polyA_signal   SV40 poly(A) signal: SV40 polyadenylation signal
   3264..3347    +  CDS            large T antigen (fragment): large T antigen from SV40 (simian virus 40)
   3370..3504    +  polyA_signal   SV40 poly(A) signal: SV40 polyadenylation signal
   3518..3601    +  CDS            large T antigen (fragment): large T antigen from SV40 (simian virus 40)
   3624..3758    +  polyA_signal   SV40 poly(A) signal: SV40 polyadenylation signal
   3787..3820    -  protein_bind   loxP: Cre-mediated recombination occurs in the 8-bp core sequence (GCATACAT). Cre recombinase
   3951..4877    +  CDS            ChR2(H134R): H134R mutant of an N-terminal fragment of channelrhodopsin-2 from the alga Chlamydomonas reinhardtii (Nagel et al., 2005) blue light-activated cation channel
   4890..6316    +  CDS            tdTomato (fragment): tandem dimeric (pseudo-monomeric) derivative of DsRed (Shaner et al., 2004) mammalian codon-optimized
   6456..6486    +  misc_feature   MCS (fragment): pBluescript multiple cloning site
   6486..7074    +  misc_feature   WPRE: woodchuck hepatitis virus posttranscriptional regulatory element
   7075..7094    +  misc_feature   MCS (fragment): pBluescript multiple cloning site
   7095..7302    +  polyA_signal   bGH poly(A) signal: bovine growth hormone polyadenylation signal
   7310..7343    +  protein_bind   attB: minimal attB site for the φC31 integrase (Groth et al., 2000) phage φC31 integrase
   7365..7864    +  promoter       PGK promoter: mouse phosphoglycerate kinase 1 promoter
   7884..7917    +  protein_bind   FRT (minimal): supports FLP-mediated excision but not integration (Turan and Bode, 2011) FLP recombinase from the Saccharomyces cerevisiae 2μ plasmid
   7924..8727    +  CDS            NeoR/KanR: aminoglycoside phosphotransferase from Tn5; aph(3')-II (or nptII); confers resistance to neomycin, kanamycin, and G418 (Geneticin®)
   8737..9198    +  polyA_signal   PGK poly(A) signal: mouse phosphoglycerate kinase 1 polyadenylation signal
   9215..9253    +  protein_bind   phage φC31 attP (fragment): attachment site of phage φC31 phage φC31 integrase
   9262..13531   +  misc_feature   Rosa26 right arm: right homology arm from intron 1 of the mouse Rosa26 gene (Soriano, 1999)
  13543..13575   -  misc_feature   MCS (fragment): pBluescript multiple cloning site
  13580..14073   +  promoter       PGK promoter: mouse phosphoglycerate kinase 1 promoter
  14100..14669   +  CDS            DTA: diphteria toxin Fragment A; Corynebacterium diphtheriae tox
  14672..14744   +  CDS            small t antigen (fragment): SV40 (simian virus 40) small t antigen
  14746..14811   +  intron         small t intron: SV40 (simian virus 40) small t antigen intron
  14885..15109   +  polyA_signal   bGH poly(A) signal: bovine growth hormone polyadenylation signal
  15113..15134   +  promoter       SV40 promoter (fragment): SV40 enhancer and early promoter
  15139..15164   +  misc_feature   MCS (fragment): pBluescript multiple cloning site
  15177..15195   -  promoter       T3 promoter: promoter for bacteriophage T3 RNA polymerase
  15238..15260   -  protein_bind   lac operator (fragment): The lac repressor binds to the lac operator to inhibit transcription in E. coli. This inhibition can be relieved by adding lactose or isopropyl-β-D-thiogalactopyranoside (IPTG). lac repressor encoded by lacI
  15264..15294   -  promoter       lac promoter: promoter for the E. coli lac operon
  15309..15330   -  protein_bind   CAP binding site: CAP binding activates transcription in the presence of cAMP. E. coli catabolite activator protein
  15343..15435   -  CDS            lacI (fragment): lac repressor; lacI; The lac repressor binds to the lac operator to inhibit transcription in E. coli. This inhibition can be relieved by adding lactose or isopropyl-β-D-thiogalactopyranoside (IPTG).
  15618..16206   -  rep_origin     ori: high-copy-number ColE1/pMB1/pBR322/pUC origin of replication
  16377..17237   -  CDS            AmpR: β-lactamase; bla; confers resistance to ampicillin, carbenicillin, and related antibiotics
  17238..17342   -  promoter       AmpR promoter: bla
  17395..17823   -  rep_origin     f1 ori (sequence partly withheld): f1 bacteriophage origin of replication; arrow indicates direction of (+) strand synthesis
  17828..17983   -  CDS            lacZα (fragment): LacZα fragment of β-galactosidase; lacZ fragment
  17991..18009   +  promoter       T7 promoter: promoter for bacteriophage T7 RNA polymerase
