[The description below was written by a language model from this plasmid's Addgene catalogue record and pLannotate feature annotations shown in this document.]
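Description:
Ai27 is a mouse gene-targeting vector of about 18 kb, built to knock a Cre-dependent optogenetic reporter into the Rosa26 locus by homologous recombination in embryonic stem cells. It sits on a pBluescript-type bacterial backbone with a high-copy ColE1/pUC origin, an f1 origin and an ampicillin resistance gene. The targeting cassette is flanked by a short left arm (about 1.1 kb) and a long right arm (about 4.3 kb), both from Rosa26 intron 1. Outside the right arm, a PGK-driven diphtheria toxin A cassette provides negative selection against random integrants. Positive selection comes from a PGK-neomycin resistance cassette (G418) inside the arms.

The payload is driven by the CAG promoter (CMV enhancer, chicken β-actin promoter and chimeric intron). This is followed by a loxP-flanked stop cassette made of three tandem SV40 polyadenylation signals, which terminates transcription before it reaches the coding sequence. Downstream lies channelrhodopsin-2 carrying the H134R mutation, a blue-light-activated cation channel, fused at its C terminus to tdTomato. A WPRE and a bGH polyadenylation signal follow to enhance and terminate expression. Cre recombination removes the stop cassette, so the fluorescently tagged opsin is expressed only in Cre-expressing cells and their descendants.

Further recombinase sites are annotated. φC31 attB and attP sites bracket the PGK-neo cassette, an arrangement that would permit removal of the marker with φC31 integrase. Two FRT sites are also present, one just upstream of the first loxP and one between the PGK promoter and the neo coding sequence; the record does not state their intended use. The construct serves to generate Cre-dependent reporter mice for light-induced neuronal excitation.
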