Addgene plasmid #34630: Ai27
Purpose: Cre-dependent expression of hChR2(H134R)-tdTomato, for optogenetic excitation
Depositing lab: Hongkui Zeng. Depositing organization: Allen Institute. Publication: A toolbox of Cre-dependent optogenetic transgenic mice for light-induced activation and silencing. Madisen L, Mao T, Koch H, Zhuo JM, Berenyi A, Fujisawa S, Hsu YW, Garcia AJ 3rd, Gu X, Zanella S, Kidney J, Gu H, Mao Y, Hooks BM, Boyden ES, Buzsaki G, Ramirez JM, Jones AR, Svoboda K, Han X, Turner EE, Zeng H. Nat Neurosci. 2012 Mar 25;15(5):793-802. doi: 10.1038/nn.3078. PubMed 22446880.
Backbone
  Vector backbone: Rosa26 Targeting Vector
  Backbone size w/o insert (bp): 15658
  Vector type: Mouse Targeting
  Selectable markers: Neomycin (select with G418)
Growth in bacteria
  Bacterial resistance: Ampicillin, 100 μg/mL
  Growth temperature: 30°C
  Growth strain: Stbl2
  Copy number: High Copy
Gene/Insert
  Gene/Insert name: Floxed hChR2(H134R)-tdTomato
  Species: Synthetic
  Insert size (bp): 2367
  Mutation: His 134 has been mutated to Arg
  Promoter: CAG
  Tag / fusion protein: tdTomato (C terminal on insert)
  Cloning method: Restriction Enzyme; 5′ cloning site MluI (not destroyed); 3′ cloning site MluI (not destroyed)
  Sequencing primers: 5′ pCAG-F, dsRed1-C; 3′ MSCV-rev
Resource information
  A portion of this plasmid was derived from a plasmid made by: Backbone - Liqun Luo; ChR2(H134R)-G. Nagel
Terms and licenses: Academic/Nonprofit Terms; Industry Terms: Not Available to Industry
How to cite: Ai27 was a gift from Hongkui Zeng (Addgene plasmid # 34630 ; http://n2t.net/addgene:34630 ; RRID:Addgene_34630)
