>Addgene plasmid #34630 | Ai27 | addgene partial sequence | sequence record 43339 | hChR2-R 5'-acacgatagtcccgatgtctg-3'
AGGTTGCTCAGGCGGATAAGGATGACAGGACNAGTGAGCAGCCACTCTGCATAGCGCAGCCACTGCACCC
GGTGTCCTGTGGCAAGGTAGAGCATAGAGGGATTCTTAAACTCAAAAAAGAACTCGAGAATCACCTTAAC
CATTTCAATGGCGCACACATAGATCTCCTCCCAGCCGCATGTAGATTTCCAGGTTTGGTAGGCATAGAAC
ATCAGCAGCAAAATGCTGAATCCTGCTGCAAGCCACTGCAGGNCATTTGACGCGGTCTGAGCGCCGTTCG
TGCCGCGAGATTCAATCCATCCGGCACAGTAACATTGATCCTCAGGGACCAGGACGGACCCGTTCACCAC
CACAGGATTAGTAACGAACAAAAGTTCGCGTCCGACGGCAGACAAAGCGCCGCCATAGTCCATGGTGGCG
CTAGATCGAATTAAACAATCCAGGGATAAGCTAGCCTGGACTAGTACCGCTTACGCGTTAAGTGCAACAC
GTGAAGGCCGGCCGAATTCGATCTAGCTTGGGCTGCAGGTCGAGGGACCTAATAACTTCGTATAGCATAC
ATTATACGAAGTTATATTAAGGGTTCCGGATCAGCTTGATGGGGATCCAGACATGATAAGATACATTGAT
GAGTTTGGACTAACCACAACTAGAATGCAGTGAAAAAAATGCTTTATTTGTGAAATTTGTGATGCTATTG
CTTTATTTGTAACCATTAT
