>Addgene plasmid #34630 | Ai27 | addgene partial sequence | sequence record 43909 | hChR2-F2 5'-GACGCGAACTTTTGTTCGTT-3'
GCGCTCAGACCGCGTCAAATGTCCTGCAGTGGCTTGCAGCAGGATTCAGCATTTTGCTGCTGATGTTCTA
TGCCTACCAAACCTGGAAATCTACATGCGGCTGGGAGGAGATCTATGTGTGCGCCATTGAAATGGTTAAG
GTGATTCTCGAGTTCTTTTTTGAGTTTAAGAATCCCTCTATGCTCTACCTTGCCACAGGACACCGGGTGC
AGTGGCTGCGCTATGCAGAGTGGCTGCTCACTTGTCCTGTCATCCTTATCCGCCTGAGCAACCTCACCGG
CCTGAGCAACGACTACAGCAGGAGAACCATGGGACTCCTTGTCTCAGACATCGGGACTATCGTGTGGGGG
GCTACCAGCGCCATGGCAACCGGCTATGTTAAAGTCATCTTCTTTTGTCTTGGATTGTGCTATGGCGCGA
ACACATTTTTTCACGCCGCCAAAGCATATATCGAGGGTTATCATACTGTGCCAAAGGGTCGGTGCCGCCA
GGTCGTGACCGGCATGGCATGGCTGTTTTTCGTGAGCTGGGGTATGTTCCCAATTCTCTTCATTTTGGGG
CCCGAAGGTTTTGGCGTCCTGAGCGTCTATGGCTCCACCGTAGGTCACACGATTATTGATCTGATGAGTA
AAAATTGTTGGGGGTTGTTGGGACACTACCTGCGCGTCCTGATCCACGAGCACATATTGAT
